Addgene plasmid #147621: pnEA-NvM-HsNot3_656-753_T
Purpose: Bacterial Expression of HsNot3_656-753
Depositing lab: Elisa Izaurralde. Depositing organization: Max Planck Institute for Developmental Biology. Publication: Structure and assembly of the NOT module of the human CCR4-NOT complex. Boland A, Chen Y, Raisch T, Jonas S, Kuzuoglu-Ozturk D, Wohlbold L, Weichenrieder O, Izaurralde E. Nat Struct Mol Biol. 2013 Nov;20(11):1289-97. doi: 10.1038/nsmb.2681. Epub 2013 Oct 13. PubMed 24121232.
Backbone
  Vector backbone: Unknown
  Vector type: Bacterial Expression
Growth in bacteria
  Bacterial resistance: Ampicillin, 100 μg/mL
  Growth temperature: 37°C
  Growth strain: DH5alpha
  Copy number: Low Copy
Gene/Insert
  Gene/Insert name: HsNot3_656-753 (alt name: NOT3 cloned from a clone of Kazusa: KIAA0691)
  Species: H. sapiens (human)
  Entrez Gene: CNOT3 (a.k.a. IDDSADF, LENG2, NOT3, NOT3H)
  Cloning method: Unknown
Terms and licenses: Academic/Nonprofit Terms; Industry Terms: Not Available to Industry
Depositor comments: sequence given by NCBI:NM_014516.3. Plasmids from this collection were made available to the research community and donated after the lab closed. Please note that the sequence provided by the depositing laboratory may be theoretical/predicted or based on Sanger sequencing results. There may be discrepancies between sequencing results obtained by Addgene and the depositor sequence. If an Addgene verified sequence is not available, please contact before placing your order to request that our lab fully sequence the plasmid.
How to cite: pnEA-NvM-HsNot3_656-753_T was a gift from Elisa Izaurralde (Addgene plasmid # 147621 ; http://n2t.net/addgene:147621 ; RRID:Addgene_147621)
