[The description below was written by a language model from this plasmid's Addgene catalogue record and pLannotate feature annotations shown in this document.]
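Description:
pnEA-NvM-HsNot3_656-753_T is a 6,675 nt bacterial expression plasmid for producing a C-terminal fragment (residues 656–753) of human CNOT3 (NOT3), a subunit of the CCR4-NOT deadenylase complex. The catalogue lists the backbone as unknown, but the annotated features point to a pET-like, pBR322-derived architecture. There is a ColE1/pMB1-type origin accompanied by the bom region and the rop gene, which is consistent with the recorded low copy number. An ampicillin resistance cassette (bla with its own promoter) provides selection. Several scattered tetracycline-resistance fragments and a tet promoter appear to be non-functional remnants of the parental vector.

The expression cassette is driven by a T7 promoter with an adjacent lac operator and the phage T7 gene 10 ribosome binding site, and it ends at a T7 terminator. A plasmid-borne lacI gene supplies repressor, so transcription should be IPTG-inducible in hosts that provide T7 RNA polymerase. The feature table places a Schistosoma japonicum glutathione S-transferase coding sequence upstream of the CNOT3 segment, suggesting an N-terminal GST fusion for affinity purification. The record does not state the nature of the short linker between them or whether it contains a protease site. The insert was annotated by homology to the mouse Cnot3 protein, but the catalogue specifies human origin, derived from a Kazusa cDNA clone. The short T7 gene 10-derived "SET1" match just before the terminator is probably vector sequence rather than a tag.

The plasmid comes from a collection associated with structural work on the assembly of the NOT module of human CCR4-NOT. The depositor sequence may be theoretical rather than fully verified.
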