Features (pLannotate 1.2.2; 20 found; start..end, strand, type, name):
    104..208     +  promoter       AmpR promoter: bla
    209..1069    +  CDS            AmpR: β-lactamase; bla; confers resistance to ampicillin, carbenicillin, and related antibiotics
   1240..1828    +  rep_origin     ori: high-copy-number ColE1/pMB1/pBR322/pUC origin of replication
   2014..2156    -  misc_feature   bom: basis of mobility region from pBR322
   2258..2449    -  CDS            rop: Rop protein, which maintains plasmids at low copy number; rop
   2466..2846    +  CDS            YPB1_ECOLX: Protein predicted: Swiss-Prot protein existence level 4. From Escherichia coli.
   3088..3712    -  CDS            TcR (fragment): tetracycline efflux protein; tet; confers resistance to tetracycline
   3727..3748    -  protein_bind   CAP binding site: CAP binding activates transcription in the presence of cAMP. E. coli catabolite activator protein
   3761..4843    -  CDS            lacI: lac repressor; lacI; The lac repressor binds to the lac operator to inhibit transcription in E. coli. This inhibition can be relieved by adding lactose or isopropyl-β-D-thiogalactopyranoside (IPTG).
   4844..4921    -  promoter       lacI promoter: lacI
   4929..5208    -  CDS            TcR (fragment): tetracycline efflux protein; tet; confers resistance to tetracycline
   5230..5248    +  promoter       T7 promoter: promoter for bacteriophage T7 RNA polymerase
   5249..5273    +  protein_bind   lac operator: The lac repressor binds to the lac operator to inhibit transcription in E. coli. This inhibition can be relieved by adding lactose or isopropyl-β-D-thiogalactopyranoside (IPTG). lac repressor encoded by lacI
   5288..5310    +  RBS            RBS: efficient ribosome binding site from bacteriophage T7 gene 10 (Olins and Rangwala, 1989)
   5321..5971    +  CDS            GST: glutathione S-transferase from Schistosoma japonicum
   6025..6318    +  CDS            Cnot3 (fragment): CNOT3_MOUSE - Also known as Not3. Experimental evidence at protein level: Swiss-Prot protein existence level 1. Component of the CCR4-NOT complex which is one of the major cellular mRNA deadenylases and is linked to various cellular processes including bulk mRNA degradation, miRNA-mediated repression, translational repression during translational initiation and general transcription regulation. Additional complex functions may be a consequence of its influence on mRNA expression. May be involved in metabolic regulation; may be involved in recruitment of the CCR4-NOT complex to deadenylation ta
   6359..6408    +  CDS            SET1 (fragment): solubility-enhancement tag derived from T7 phage gene 10B
   6416..6463    +  terminator     T7 terminator: transcription terminator for bacteriophage T7 RNA polymerase
   6486..6590    -  CDS            TcR (fragment): tetracycline efflux protein; tet; confers resistance to tetracycline
   6638..6666    -  promoter       tet promoter: E. coli promoter for tetracycline efflux protein gene
>Addgene plasmid #147621 | pnEA-NvM-HsNot3_656-753_T | depositor full sequence | sequence record 290068 | Full Sequence
TTCTTGAAGACGAAAGGGCCTCGTGATACGCCTATTTTTATAGGTTAATGTCATGATAATAATGGTTTCT
TAGACGTCAGGTGGCACTTTTCGGGGAAATGTGCGCGGAACCCCTATTTGTTTATTTTTCTAAATACATT
CAAATATGTATCCGCTCATGAGACAATAACCCTGATAAATGCTTCAATAATATTGAAAAAGGAAGAGTAT
GAGTATTCAACATTTCCGTGTCGCCCTTATTCCCTTTTTTGCGGCATTTTGCCTTCCTGTTTTTGCTCAC
CCAGAAACGCTGGTGAAAGTAAAAGATGCTGAAGATCAGTTGGGTGCACGAGTGGGTTACATCGAACTGG
ATCTCAACAGCGGTAAGATCCTTGAGAGTTTTCGCCCCGAAGAACGTTTTCCAATGATGAGCACTTTTAA
AGTTCTGCTATGTGGCGCGGTATTATCCCGTGTTGACGCCGGGCAAGAGCAACTCGGTCGCCGCATACAC
TATTCTCAGAATGACTTGGTTGAGTACTCACCAGTCACAGAAAAGCATCTTACGGATGGCATGACAGTAA
GAGAATTATGCAGTGCTGCCATAACCATGAGTGATAACACTGCGGCCAACTTACTTCTGACAACGATCGG
AGGACCGAAGGAGCTAACCGCTTTTTTGCACAACATGGGGGATCATGTAACTCGCCTTGATCGTTGGGAA
CCGGAGCTGAATGAAGCCATACCAAACGACGAGCGTGACACCACGATGCCTGCAGCAATGGCAACAACGT
TGCGCAAACTATTAACTGGCGAACTACTTACTCTAGCTTCCCGGCAACAATTAATAGACTGGATGGAGGC
GGATAAAGTTGCAGGACCACTTCTGCGCTCGGCCCTTCCGGCTGGCTGGTTTATTGCTGATAAATCTGGA
GCCGGTGAGCGTGGGTCTCGCGGTATCATTGCAGCACTGGGGCCAGATGGTAAGCCCTCCCGTATCGTAG
TTATCTACACGACGGGGAGTCAGGCAACTATGGATGAACGAAATAGACAGATCGCTGAGATAGGTGCCTC
ACTGATTAAGCATTGGTAACTGTCAGACCAAGTTTACTCATATATACTTTAGATTGATTTAAAACTTCAT
TTTTAATTTAAAAGGATCTAGGTGAAGATCCTTTTTGATAATCTCATGACCAAAATCCCTTAACGTGAGT
TTTCGTTCCACTGAGCGTCAGACCCCGTAGAAAAGATCAAAGGATCTTCTTGAGATCCTTTTTTTCTGCG
CGTAATCTGCTGCTTGCAAACAAAAAAACCACCGCTACCAGCGGTGGTTTGTTTGCCGGATCAAGAGCTA
CCAACTCTTTTTCCGAAGGTAACTGGCTTCAGCAGAGCGCAGATACCAAATACTGTCCTTCTAGTGTAGC
CGTAGTTAGGCCACCACTTCAAGAACTCTGTAGCACCGCCTACATACCTCGCTCTGCTAATCCTGTTACC
AGTGGCTGCTGCCAGTGGCGATAAGTCGTGTCTTACCGGGTTGGACTCAAGACGATAGTTACCGGATAAG
GCGCAGCGGTCGGGCTGAACGGGGGGTTCGTGCACACAGCCCAGCTTGGAGCGAACGACCTACACCGAAC
TGAGATACCTACAGCGTGAGCTATGAGAAAGCGCCACGCTTCCCGAAGGGAGAAAGGCGGACAGGTATCC
GGTAAGCGGCAGGGTCGGAACAGGAGAGCGCACGAGGGAGCTTCCAGGGGGAAACGCCTGGTATCTTTAT
AGTCCTGTCGGGTTTCGCCACCTCTGACTTGAGCGTCGATTTTTGTGATGCTCGTCAGGGGGGCGGAGCC
TATGGAAAAACGCCAGCAACGCGGCCTTTTTACGGTTCCTGGCCTTTTGCTGGCCTTTTGCTCACATGTT
CTTTCCTGCGTTATCCCCTGATTCTGTGGATAACCGTATTACCGCCTTTGAGTGAGCTGATACCGCTCGC
CGCAGCCGAACGACCGAGCGCAGCGAGTCAGTGAGCGAGGAAGCGGAAGAGCGCCTGATGCGGTATTTTC
TCCTTACGCATCTGTGCGGTATTTCACACCGCATATATGGTGCACTCTCAGTACAATCTGCTCTGATGCC
GCATAGTTAAGCCAGTATACACTCCGCTATCGCTACGTGACTGGGTCATGGCTGCGCCCCGACACCCGCC
AACACCCGCTGACGCGCCCTGACGGGCTTGTCTGCTCCCGGCATCCGCTTACAGACAAGCTGTGACCGTC
TCCGGGAGCTGCATGTGTCAGAGGTTTTCACCGTCATCACCGAAACGCGCGAGGCAGCTGCGGTAAAGCT
CATCAGCGTGGTCGTGAAGCGATTCACAGATGTCTGCCTGTTCATCCGCGTCCAGCTCGTTGAGTTTCTC
CAGAAGCGTTAATGTCTGGCTTCTGATAAAGCGGGCCATGTTAAGGGCGGTTTTTTCCTGTTTGGTCACT
GATGCCTCCGTGTAAGGGGGATTTCTGTTCATGGGGGTAATGATACCGATGAAACGAGAGAGGATGCTCA
CGATACGGGTTACTGATGATGAACATGCCCGGTTACTGGAACGTTGTGAGGGTAAACAACTGGCGGTATG
GATGCGGCGGGACCAGAGAAAAATCACTCAGGGTCAATGCCAGCGCTTCGTTAATACAGATGTAGGTGTT
CCACAGGGTAGCCAGCAGCATCCTGCGATGCAGATCCGGAACATAATGGTGCAGGGCGCTGACTTCCGCG
TTTCCAGACTTTACGAAACACGGAAACCGAAGACCATTCATGTTGTTGCTCAGGTCGCAGACGTTTTGCA
GCAGCAGTCGCTTCACGTTCGCTCGCGTATCGGTGATTCATTCTGCTAACCAGTAAGGCAACCCCGCCAG
CCTAGCCGGGTCCTCAACGACAGGAGCACGATCATGCGCACCCGTGGCCAGGACCCAACGCTGCCCGAGA
TGCGCCGCGTGCGGCTGCTGGAGATGGCGGACGCGATGGATATGTTCTGCCAAGGGTTGGTTTGCGCATT
CACAGTTCTCCGCAAGAATTGATTGGCTCCAATTCTTGGAGTGGTGAATCCGTTAGCGAGGTGCCGCCGG
CTTCCATTCAGGTCGAGGTGGCCCGGCTCCATGCACCGCGACGCAACGCGGGGAGGCAGACAAGGTATAG
GGCGGCGCCTACAATCCATGCCAACCCGTTCCATGTGCTCGCCGAGGCGGCATAAATCGCCGTGACGATC
AGCGGTCCAGTGATCGAAGTTAGGCTGGTAAGAGCCGCGAGCGATCCTTGAAGCTGTCCCTGATGGTCGT
CATCTACCTGCCTGGACAGCATGGCCTGCAACGCGGGCATCCCGATGCCGCCGGAAGCGAGAAGAATCAT
AATGGGGAAGGCCATCCAGCCTCGCGTCGCGAACGCCAGCAAGACGTAGCCCAGCGCGTCGGCCGCCATG
CCGGCGATAATGGCCTGCTTCTCGCCGAAACGTTTGGTGGCGGGACCAGTGACGAAGGCTTGAGCGAGGG
CGTGCAAGATTCCGAATACCGCAAGCGACAGGCCGATCATCGTCGCGCTCCAGCGAAAGCGGTCCTCGCC
GAAAATGACCCAGAGCGCTGCCGGCACCTGTCCTACGAGTTGCATGATAAAGAAGACAGTCATAAGTGCG
GCGACGATAGTCATGCCCCGCGCCCACCGGAAGGAGCTGACTGGGTTGAAGGCTCTCAAGGGCATCGGTC
GAGATCCCGGTGCCTAATGAGTGAGCTAACTTACATTAATTGCGTTGCGCTCACTGCCCGCTTTCCAGTC
GGGAAACCTGTCGTGCCAGCTGCATTAATGAATCGGCCAACGCGCGGGGAGAGGCGGTTTGCGTATTGGG
CGCCAGGGTGGTTTTTCTTTTCACCAGTGAGACGGGCAACAGCTGATTGCCCTTCACCGCCTGGCCCTGA
GAGAGTTGCAGCAAGCGGTCCACGCTGGTTTGCCCCAGCAGGCGAAAATCCTGTTTGATGGTGGTTAACG
GCGGGATATAACATGAGCTGTCTTCGGTATCGTCGTATCCCACTACCGAGATATCCGCACCAACGCGCAG
CCCGGACTCGGTAATGGCGCGCATTGCGCCCAGCGCCATCTGATCGTTGGCAACCAGCATCGCAGTGGGA
ACGATGCCCTCATTCAGCATTTGCATGGTTTGTTGAAAACCGGACATGGCACTCCAGTCGCCTTCCCGTT
CCGCTATCGGCTGAATTTGATTGCGAGTGAGATATTTATGCCAGCCAGCCAGACGCAGACGCGCCGAGAC
AGAACTTAATGGGCCCGCTAACAGCGCGATTTGCTGGTGACCCAATGCGACCAGATGCTCCACGCCCAGT
CGCGTACCGTCTTCATGGGAGAAAATAATACTGTTGATGGGTGTCTGGTCAGAGACATCAAGAAATAACG
CCGGAACATTAGTGCAGGCAGCTTCCACAGCAATGGCATCCTGGTCATCCAGCGGATAGTTAATGATCAG
CCCACTGACGCGTTGCGCGAGAAGATTGTGCACCGCCGCTTTACAGGCTTCGACGCCGCTTCGTTCTACC
ATCGACACCACCACGCTGGCACCCAGTTGATCGGCGCGAGATTTAATCGCCGCGACAATTTGCGACGGCG
CGTGCAGGGCCAGACTGGAGGTGGCAACGCCAATCAGCAACGACTGTTTGCCCGCCAGTTGTTGTGCCAC
GCGGTTGGGAATGTAATTCAGCTCCGCCATCGCCGCTTCCACTTTTTCCCGCGTTTTCGCAGAAACGTGG
CTGGCCTGGTTCACCACGCGGGAAACGGTCTGATAAGAGACACCGGCATACTCTGCGACATCGTATAACG
TTACTGGTTTCACATTCACCACCCTGAATTGACTCTCTTCCGGGCGCTATCATGCCATACCGCGAAAGGT
TTTGCGCCATTCGATGGTGTCCGGGATCTCGACGCTCTCCCTTATGCGACTCCTGCATTAGGAAGCAGCC
CAGTAGTAGGTTGAGGCCGTTGAGCACCGCCGCCGCAAGGAATGGTGCATGCAAGGAGATGGCGCCCAAC
AGTCCCCCGGCCACGGGGCCTGCCACCATACCCACGCCGAAACAAGCGCTCATGAGCCCGAAGTGGCGAG
CCCGATCTTCCCCATCGGTGATGTCGGCGATATAGGCGCCAGCAACCGCACCTGTGGCGCCGGTGATGCC
GGCCACGATGCGTCCGGCGTAGAGGATCGAGATCTCGATCCCGCGAAATTAATACGACTCACTATAGGGG
AATTGTGAGCGGATAACAATTCCCCACTAGTAATAATTTTGTTTAACTTTAAGAAGGAGATATACCATGG
CCCCTATACTAGGTTATTGGAAAATTAAGGGCCTTGTGCAACCCACTCGACTTCTTTTGGAATATCTTGA
AGAAAAATATGAAGAGCATTTGTATGAGCGCGATGAAGGTGATAAATGGCGAAACAAAAAGTTTGAATTG
GGTTTGGAGTTTCCCAATCTTCCTTATTATATTGATGGTGATGTTAAATTAACACAGTCTATGGCCATCA
TACGTTATATAGCTGACAAGCACAACATGTTGGGTGGTTGTCCAAAAGAGCGTGCAGAGATTTCAATGCT
TGAAGGAGCGGTTTTGGATATTAGATACGGTGTTTCGAGAATTGCATATAGTAAAGACTTTGAAACTCTC
AAAGTTGATTTTCTTAGCAAGCTACCTGAAATGCTGAAAATGTTCGAAGATCGTTTATGTCATAAAACAT
ATTTAAATGGTGATCATGTAACCCATCCTGACTTCATGTTGTATGACGCTCTTGATGTTGTTTTATACAT
GGACCCAATGTGCCTGGATGCGTTCCCAAAATTAGTTTGTTTTAAAAAACGTATTGAAGCTATCCCACAA
ATTGATAAGTACTTGAAATCCAGCAAGTATATAGCATGGCCTTTGCAGGGCTGGCAAGCCACGTTTGGTG
GTGGCGACCATCCGCCAAAATCGGATGGTACCGGCAGCGGCGAAAACCTTTACTTCCAGGGCCATATGCT
CGAGCACTCGGACACTGTGGAATTCTACCAGCGCCTGTCGACCGAGACACTCTTCTTCATCTTCTACTAT
CTGGAGGGCACTAAGGCACAGTATCTGGCAGCCAAGGCCCTAAAGAAGCAGTCATGGCGATTCCACACCA
AGTACATGATGTGGTTCCAGAGGCACGAGGAGCCCAAGACCATCACTGACGAGTTTGAGCAGGGCACCTA
CATCTACTTTGACTACGAGAAGTGGGGCCAGCGGAAGAAGGAAGGCTTCACCTTTGAGTACCGCTACCTG
GAGGACCGGGACCTCCAGTGAGGATCCTAATAGTCTAGAGCTAGCCCTAGGAGATCCGGCTGCTAACAAA
GCCCGAAAGGAAGCTGAGTTGGCTGCTGCCACCGCTGAGCAATAACTAGCATAACCCCTTGGGGCCTCTA
AACGGGTCTTGAGGGGTTTTTTGCTGAAAGGAGGAACTATATCCGGATATCCCGCAAGAGGCCCGGCAGT
ACCGGCATAACCAAGCCTATGCCTACAGCATCCAGGGTGACGGTGCCGAGGATGACGATGAGCGCATTGT
TAGATTTCATACACGGTGCCTGACTGCGTTAGCAATTTAACTGTGATAAACTACCGCATTAAAGCTTATC
GATGATAAGCTGTCAAACATGAGAA
